>Addgene plasmid #19460 | pcDNA5/FRT/TO HSPA8 | depositor full sequence | sequence record 9096 | Author sequence
GACGGATCGGGAGATCTCCCGATCCCCTATGGTGCACTCTCAGTACAATCTGCTCTGATGCCGCATAGTT
AAGCCAGTATCTGCTCCCTGCTTGTGTGTTGGAGGTCGCTGAGTAGTGCGCGAGCAAAATTTAAGCTACA
ACAAGGCAAGGCTTGACCGACAATTGCATGAAGAATCTGCTTAGGGTTAGGCGTTTTGCGCTGCTTCGCG
ATGTACGGGCCAGATATACGCGTTGACATTGATTATTGACTAGTTATTAATAGTAATCAATTACGGGGTC
ATTAGTTCATAGCCCATATATGGAGTTCCGCGTTACATAACTTACGGTAAATGGCCCGCCTGGCTGACCG
CCCAACGACCCCCGCCCATTGACGTCAATAATGACGTATGTTCCCATAGTAACGCCAATAGGGACTTTCC
ATTGACGTCAATGGGTGGAGTATTTACGGTAAACTGCCCACTTGGCAGTACATCAAGTGTATCATATGCC
AAGTACGCCCCCTATTGACGTCAATGACGGTAAATGGCCCGCCTGGCATTATGCCCAGTACATGACCTTA
TGGGACTTTCCTACTTGGCAGTACATCTACGTATTAGTCATCGCTATTACCATGGTGATGCGGTTTTGGC
AGTACATCAATGGGCGTGGATAGCGGTTTGACTCACGGGGATTTCCAAGTCTCCACCCCATTGACGTCAA
TGGGAGTTTGTTTTGGCACCAAAATCAACGGGACTTTCCAAAATGTCGTAACAACTCCGCCCCATTGACG
CAAATGGGCGGTAGGCGTGTACGGTGGGAGGTCTATATAAGCAGAGCTCTCCCTATCAGTGATAGAGATC
TCCCTATCAGTGATAGAGATCGTCGACGAGCTCGTTTAGTGAACCGTCAGATCGCCTGGAGACGCCATCC
ACGCTGTTTTGACCTCCATAGAAGACACCGGGACCGATCCAGCCTCCGGACTCTAGCGTTTAAACTTAAG
CTTGGTACCGAGCTCGGATCCACCATGTCCAAGGGACCTGCAGTTGGTATTGATCTTGGCACCACCTACT
CTTGTGTGGGTGTTTTCCAGCACGGAAAAGTCGAGATAATTGCCAATGATCAGGGAAACCGAACCACTCC
AAGCTATGTCGCCTTTACGGACACTGAACGGTTGATCGGTGATGCCGCAAAGAATCAAGTTGCAATGAAC
CCCACCAACACAGTTTTTGATGCCAAACGTCTGATTGGACGCAGATTTGATGATGCTGTTGTCCAGTCTG
ATATGAAACATTGGCCCTTTATGGTGGTGAATGATGCTGGCAGGCCCAAGGTCCAAGTAGAATACAAGGG
AGAGACCAAAAGCTTCTATCCAGAGGAGGTGTCTTCTATGGTTCTGACAAAGATGAAGGAAATTGCAGAA
GCCTACCTTGGGAAGACTGTTACCAATGCTGTGGTCACAGTGCCAGCTTACTTTAATGACTCTCAGCGTC
AGGCTACCAAAGATGCTGGAACTATTGCTGGTCTCAATGTACTTAGAATTATTAATGAGCCAACTGCTGC
TGCTATTGCTTACGGCTTAGACAAAAAGGTTGGAGCAGAAAGAAACGTGCTCATCTTTGACCTGGGAGGT
GGCACTTTTGATGTGTCAATCCTCACTATTGAGGATGGAATCTTTGAGGTCAAGTCTACAGCTGGAGACA
CCCACTTGGGTGGAGAAGATTTTGACAACCGAATGGTCAACCATTTTATTGCTGAGTTTAAGCGCAAGCA
TAAGAAGGACATCAGTGAGAACAAGAGAGCTGTAAGACGCCTCCGTACTGCTTGTGAACGTGCTAAGCGT
ACCCTCTCTTCCAGCACCCAGGCCAGTATTGAGATCGATTCTCTCTATGAAGGAATCGACTTCTATACCT
CCATTACCCGTGCCCGATTTGAAGAACTGAATGCTGACCTGTTCCGTGGCACCCTGGACCCAGTAGAGAA
AGCCCTTCGAGATGCCAAACTAGACAAGTCACAGATTCATGATATTGTCCTGGTTGGTGGTTCTACTCGT
ATCCCCAAGATTCAGAAGCTTCTCCAAGACTTCTTCAATGGAAAAGAACTGAATAAGAGCATCAACCCTG
ATGAAGCTGTTGCTTATGGTGCAGCTGTCCAGGCAGCCATCTTGTCTGGAGACAAGTCTGAGAATGTTCA
AGATTTGCTGCTCTTGGATGTCACTCCTCTTTCCCTTGGTATTGAAACTGCTGGTGGAGTCATGACTGTC
CTCATCAAGCGTAATACCACCATTCCTACCAAGCAGACACAGACCTTCACTACCTATTCTGACAACCAGC
CTGGTGTGCTTATTCAGGTTTATGAAGGCGAGCGTGCCATGACAAAGGATAACAACCTGCTTGGCAAGTT
TGAACTCACAGGCATACCTCCTGCACCCCGAGGTGTTCCTCAGATTGAAGTCACTTTTGACATTGATGCC
AATGGTATACTCAATGTCTCTGCTGTGGACAAGAGTACGGGAAAAGAGAACAAGATTACTATCACTAATG
ACAAGGGCCGTTTGAGCAAGGAAGACATTGAACGTATGGTCCAGGAAGCTGAGAAGTACAAAGCTGAAGA
TGAGAAGCAGAGGGACAAGGTGTCATCCAAGAATTCACTTGAGTCCTATGCCTTCAACATGAAAGCAACT
GTTGAAGATGAGAAACTTCAAGGCAAGATTAACGATGAGGACAAACAGAAGATTCTGGACAAGTGTAATG
AAATTATCAACTGGCTTGATAAGAATCAGACTGCTGAGAAGGAAGAATTTGAACATCAACAGAAAGAGCT
GGAGAAAGTTTGCAACCCCATCATCACCAAGCTGTACCAGAGTGCAGGAGGCATGCCAGGAGGAATGCCT
GGGGGATTTCCTGGTGGTGGAGCTCCTCCCTCTGGTGGTGCTTCCTCAGGGCCCACCATTGAAGAGGTTG
ATTAAGCGGCCGCTCGAGTCTAGAGGGCCCGTTTAAACCCGCTGATCAGCCTCGACTGTGCCTTCTAGTT
GCCAGCCATCTGTTGTTTGCCCCTCCCCCGTGCCTTCCTTGACCCTGGAAGGTGCCACTCCCACTGTCCT
TTCCTAATAAAATGAGGAAATTGCATCGCATTGTCTGAGTAGGTGTCATTCTATTCTGGGGGGTGGGGTG
GGGCAGGACAGCAAGGGGGAGGATTGGGAAGACAATAGCAGGCATGCTGGGGATGCGGTGGGCTCTATGG
CTTCTGAGGCGGAAAGAACCAGCTGGGGCTCTAGGGGGTATCCCC
[124 nt withheld, positions 3266-3389]
C
[91 nt withheld, positions 3391-3481]
AGGGTGATGGTTCACGTACCTAGAAGTTCCTATTCCGAAGTTCCTATTCTCTAGAAAGTATAGGAACTTC
CTTGGCCAAAAAGCCTGAACTCACCGCGACGTCTGTCGAGAAGTTTCTGATCGAAAAGTTCGACAGCGTC
TCCGACCTGATGCAGCTCTCGGAGGGCGAAGAATCTCGTGCTTTCAGCTTCGATGTAGGAGGGCGTGGAT
ATGTCCTGCGGGTAAATAGCTGCGCCGATGGTTTCTACAAAGATCGTTATGTTTATCGGCACTTTGCATC
GGCCGCGCTCCCGATTCCGGAAGTGCTTGACATTGGGGAATTCAGCGAGAGCCTGACCTATTGCATCTCC
CGCCGTGCACAGGGTGTCACGTTGCAAGACCTGCCTGAAACCGAACTGCCCGCTGTTCTGCAGCCGGTCG
CGGAGGCCATGGATGCGATCGCTGCGGCCGATCTTAGCCAGACGAGCGGGTTCGGCCCATTCGGACCGCA
AGGAATCGGTCAATACACTACATGGCGTGATTTCATATGCGCGATTGCTGATCCCCATGTGTATCACTGG
CAAACTGTGATGGACGACACCGTCAGTGCGTCCGTCGCGCAGGCTCTCGATGAGCTGATGCTTTGGGCCG
AGGACTGCCCCGAAGTCCGGCACCTCGTGCACGCGGATTTCGGCTCCAACAATGTCCTGACGGACAATGG
CCGCATAACAGCGGTCATTGACTGGAGCGAGGCGATGTTCGGGGATTCCCAATACGAGGTCGCCAACATC
TTCTTCTGGAGGCCGTGGTTGGCTTGTATGGAGCAGCAGACGCGCTACTTCGAGCGGAGGCATCCGGAGC
TTGCAGGATCGCCGCGGCTCCGGGCGTATATGCTCCGCATTGGTCTTGACCAACTCTATCAGAGCTTGGT
TGACGGCAATTTCGATGATGCAGCTTGGGCGCAGGGTCGATGCGACGCAATCGTCCGATCCGGAGCCGGG
ACTGTCGGGCGTACACAAATCGCCCGCAGAAGCGCGGCCGTCTGGACCGATGGCTGTGTAGAAGTACTCG
CCGATAGTGGAAACCGACGCCCCAGCACTCGTCCGAGGGCAAAGGAATAGCACGTACTACGAGATTTCGA
TTCCACCGCCGCCTTCTATGAAAGGTTGGGCTTCGGAATCGTTTTCCGGGACGCCGGCTGGATGATCCTC
CAGCGCGGGGATCTCATGCTGGAGTTCTTCGCCCACCCCAACTTGTTTATTGCAGCTTATAATGGTTACA
AATAAAGCAATAGCATCACAAATTTCACAAATAAAGCATTTTTTTCACTGCATTCTAGTTGTGGTTTGTC
CAAACTCATCAATGTATCTTATCATGTCTGTATACCGTCGACCTCTAGCTAGAGCTTGGCGTAATCATGG
TCATAGCTGTTTCCTGTGTGAAATTGTTATCCGCTCACAATTCCACACAACATACGAGCCGGAAGCATAA
AGTGTAAAGCCTGGGGTGCCTAATGAGTGAGCTAACTCACATTAATTGCGTTGCGCTCACTGCCCGCTTT
CCAGTCGGGAAACCTGTCGTGCCAGCTGCATTAATGAATCGGCCAACGCGCGGGGAGAGGCGGTTTGCGT
ATTGGGCGCTCTTCCGCTTCCTCGCTCACTGACTCGCTGCGCTCGGTCGTTCGGCTGCGGCGAGCGGTAT
CAGCTCACTCAAAGGCGGTAATACGGTTATCCACAGAATCAGGGGATAACGCAGGAAAGAACATGTGAGC
AAAAGGCCAGCAAAAGGCCAGGAACCGTAAAAAGGCCGCGTTGCTGGCGTTTTTCCATAGGCTCCGCCCC
CCTGACGAGCATCACAAAAATCGACGCTCAAGTCAGAGGTGGCGAAACCCGACAGGACTATAAAGATACC
AGGCGTTTCCCCCTGGAAGCTCCCTCGTGCGCTCTCCTGTTCCGACCCTGCCGCTTACCGGATACCTGTC
CGCCTTTCTCCCTTCGGGAAGCGTGGCGCTTTCTCATAGCTCACGCTGTAGGTATCTCAGTTCGGTGTAG
GTCGTTCGCTCCAAGCTGGGCTGTGTGCACGAACCCCCCGTTCAGCCCGACCGCTGCGCCTTATCCGGTA
ACTATCGTCTTGAGTCCAACCCGGTAAGACACGACTTATCGCCACTGGCAGCAGCCACTGGTAACAGGAT
TAGCAGAGCGAGGTATGTAGGCGGTGCTACAGAGTTCTTGAAGTGGTGGCCTAACTACGGCTACACTAGA
AGAACAGTATTTGGTATCTGCGCTCTGCTGAAGCCAGTTACCTTCGGAAAAAGAGTTGGTAGCTCTTGAT
CCGGCAAACAAACCACCGCTGGTAGCGGTGGTTTTTTTGTTTGCAAGCAGCAGATTACGCGCAGAAAAAA
AGGATCTCAAGAAGATCCTTTGATCTTTTCTACGGGGTCTGACGCTCAGTGGAACGAAAACTCACGTTAA
GGGATTTTGGTCATGAGATTATCAAAAAGGATCTTCACCTAGATCCTTTTAAATTAAAAATGAAGTTTTA
AATCAATCTAAAGTATATATGAGTAAACTTGGTCTGACAGTTACCAATGCTTAATCAGTGAGGCACCTAT
CTCAGCGATCTGTCTATTTCGTTCATCCATAGTTGCCTGACTCCCCGTCGTGTAGATAACTACGATACGG
GAGGGCTTACCATCTGGCCCCAGTGCTGCAATGATACCGCGAGACCCACGCTCACCGGCTCCAGATTTAT
CAGCAATAAACCAGCCAGCCGGAAGGGCCGAGCGCAGAAGTGGTCCTGCAACTTTATCCGCCTCCATCCA
GTCTATTAATTGTTGCCGGGAAGCTAGAGTAAGTAGTTCGCCAGTTAATAGTTTGCGCAACGTTGTTGCC
ATTGCTACAGGCATCGTGGTGTCACGCTCGTCGTTTGGTATGGCTTCATTCAGCTCCGGTTCCCAACGAT
CAAGGCGAGTTACATGATCCCCCATGTTGTGCAAAAAAGCGGTTAGCTCCTTCGGTCCTCCGATCGTTGT
CAGAAGTAAGTTGGCCGCAGTGTTATCACTCATGGTTATGGCAGCACTGCATAATTCTCTTACTGTCATG
CCATCCGTAAGATGCTTTTCTGTGACTGGTGAGTACTCAACCAAGTCATTCTGAGAATAGTGTATGCGGC
GACCGAGTTGCTCTTGCCCGGCGTCAATACGGGATAATACCGCGCCACATAGCAGAACTTTAAAAGTGCT
CATCATTGGAAAACGTTCTTCGGGGCGAAAACTCTCAAGGATCTTACCGCTGTTGAGATCCAGTTCGATG
TAACCCACTCGTGCACCCAACTGATCTTCAGCATCTTTTACTTTCACCAGCGTTTCTGGGTGAGCAAAAA
CAGGAAGGCAAAATGCCGCAAAAAAGGGAATAAGGGCGACACGGAAATGTTGAATACTCATACTCTTCCT
TTTTCAATATTATTGAAGCATTTATCAGGGTTATTGTCTCATGAGCGGATACATATTTGAATGTATTTAG
AAAAATAAACAAATAGGGGTTCCGCGCACATTTCCCCGAAAAGTGCCACCTGACGTC
Features (pLannotate 1.2.2; 21 found; start..end, strand, type, name):
     28..80      -  misc_feature   bom (fragment): basis of mobility region from pBR322
    235..614     +  enhancer       CMV enhancer: human cytomegalovirus immediate early enhancer
    615..818     +  promoter       CMV promoter: human cytomegalovirus (CMV) immediate early promoter
    820..839     +  promoter       PLtetO-1 promoter (fragment): modified phage lambda PL promoter with tet operator sites (Lutz and Bujard, 1997)
    841..860     +  promoter       PLtetO-1 promoter (fragment): modified phage lambda PL promoter with tet operator sites (Lutz and Bujard, 1997)
    868..901     +  promoter       TRE3GV promoter (fragment): 3rd-generation Tet-responsive promoter that can be activated by binding of Tet-On® 3G, optimized for retroviral and lentiviral vectors
   1005..2942    +  CDS            HSPA8: HSP7C_HUMAN - Also known as HSC70 From Homo sapiens (Human).
   2996..3220    +  polyA_signal   bGH poly(A) signal: bovine growth hormone polyadenylation signal
   3224..3245    +  promoter       SV40 promoter (fragment): SV40 enhancer and early promoter
   3266..3499    +  rep_origin     f1 ori (fragment) (sequence partly withheld): f1 bacteriophage origin of replication; arrow indicates direction of (+) strand synthesis
   3504..3551    +  protein_bind   FRT: FLP-mediated recombination occurs in the 8-bp core sequence TCTAGAAA (Turan and Bode, 2011). FLP recombinase from the Saccharomyces cerevisiae 2μ plasmid
   3559..4581    +  CDS            HygR: aminoglycoside phosphotransferase from E. coli; aph(4)-Ia; confers resistance to hygromycin
   4591..4716    +  CDS            ble (fragment): BLE_KLEPN - Experimental evidence at protein level: Swiss-Prot protein existence level 1. Binding protein with a strong affinity to the bleomycin family of antibiotics. Binds to CL990; an antimitotic-antibiotic compound. From Klebsiella pneumoniae.
   4711..4832    +  polyA_signal   SV40 poly(A) signal: SV40 polyadenylation signal
   4905..4921    -  protein_bind   lac operator: The lac repressor binds to the lac operator to inhibit transcription in E. coli. This inhibition can be relieved by adding lactose or isopropyl-β-D-thiogalactopyranoside (IPTG). lac repressor encoded by lacI
   4929..4959    -  promoter       lac promoter: promoter for the E. coli lac operon
   4974..4995    -  protein_bind   CAP binding site: CAP binding activates transcription in the presence of cAMP. E. coli catabolite activator protein
   5008..5100    -  CDS            lacI (fragment): lac repressor; lacI; The lac repressor binds to the lac operator to inhibit transcription in E. coli. This inhibition can be relieved by adding lactose or isopropyl-β-D-thiogalactopyranoside (IPTG).
   5283..5871    -  rep_origin     ori: high-copy-number ColE1/pMB1/pBR322/pUC origin of replication
   6042..6902    -  CDS            AmpR: β-lactamase; bla; confers resistance to ampicillin, carbenicillin, and related antibiotics
   6903..7007    -  promoter       AmpR promoter: bla
