[The description below was written by a language model from this plasmid's Addgene catalogue record and pLannotate feature annotations shown in this document.]
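Description:
pcDNA5/FRT/TO HSPA8 is a mammalian expression plasmid built on the Invitrogen pcDNA5/FRT/TO backbone, carrying the human HSPA8 cDNA (also known as HSC70/HSP73), the constitutively expressed cytosolic member of the HSP70 chaperone family. It is propagated in E. coli through a high-copy ColE1/pUC-type origin and selected with ampicillin via the bla gene and its own promoter. The roughly 1.9 kb insert was cloned between BamHI and NotI sites, both retained, and the annotated sequence of about 7.0 kb shows a full-length HSPA8 open reading frame with no epitope tag or reporter annotated.

Expression is driven by the CMV immediate early enhancer and promoter, followed by short elements annotated as tet-operator-containing fragments. These correspond to tandem tet operator sites, so transcription is repressed in cells expressing the Tet repressor and induced by tetracycline or doxycycline, and is constitutive in cells lacking the repressor. The transcript is terminated by the bGH polyadenylation signal. Downstream lies an FRT site directly preceding a hygromycin resistance coding sequence and an SV40 poly(A) signal. No complete promoter is annotated for this marker, consistent with a design in which FLP-mediated recombination into a genomic FRT docking site places the marker behind a resident promoter, allowing hygromycin selection of single-copy isogenic integrants.

The plasmid belongs to a library of human HSPH/HSPA/DNAJ chaperone expression constructs for transient or stable inducible overexpression. The depositor notes that inserts were amplified from pooled reference RNA derived from ten cell lines and verified only for gene identity, so polymorphisms with possible functional consequences may be present.
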