Addgene plasmid #19460: pcDNA5/FRT/TO HSPA8
Depositing lab: Harm Kampinga. Depositing organization: University Medical Center Groningen. Publication: Computational analysis of the human HSPH/HSPA/DNAJ family and cloning of a human HSPH/HSPA/DNAJ expression library. Hageman J, Kampinga HH. Cell Stress Chaperones. 2009 Jan;14(1):1-21. doi: 10.1007/s12192-008-0060-2. Epub 2008 Aug 7. PubMed 18686016.
Backbone
  Vector backbone: pcDNA5/FRT/TO
  Backbone manufacturer: Invitrogen
  Backbone size w/o insert (bp): 5137
  Vector type: Mammalian Expression
  Selectable markers: Hygromycin
Growth in bacteria
  Bacterial resistance: Ampicillin, 100 μg/mL
  Growth temperature: 37°C
  Growth strain: DH5alpha
  Copy number: High Copy
Gene/Insert
  Gene/Insert name: HSPA8 (alt name: HSC70, HSC71, HSP71, HSP73)
  Species: H. sapiens (human)
  Insert size (bp): 1940
  Entrez Gene: HSPA8 (a.k.a. HEL-33, HEL-S-72p, HSC54, HSC70, HSC71, HSP71, HSP73, HSPA10, LAP-1, LAP1, NIP71)
  Cloning method: Restriction Enzyme; 5′ cloning site BamHI (not destroyed); 3′ cloning site NotI (not destroyed)
  Sequencing primers: 5′ LNCX; 3′ BGH-rev
Terms and licenses: Academic/Nonprofit Terms; Industry Terms: Not Available to Industry
Depositor comments: Part of the HSP70 gene family Disclaimer: For cloning the various HSP genes, the Stratagene reference RNA for cDNA synthesis was used and genes were amplified from this mixture that originates from 10 different cell lines from different somatic origin and ultimately coming from 10 different individuals. This strategy was used to maximize the chance for the presence of individual HSP transcripts. Users must be aware that this mixture thus represents 20 complete haploid genomes, meaning that for each individual gene there might be polymorphisms that could potentially have functional consequences. The library was sequence verified only for the presence of the correct gene.
How to cite: pcDNA5/FRT/TO HSPA8 was a gift from Harm Kampinga (Addgene plasmid # 19460 ; http://n2t.net/addgene:19460 ; RRID:Addgene_19460)
