>Addgene plasmid #19460 | pcDNA5/FRT/TO HSPA8 | addgene partial sequence | sequence record 25237 | 19460 with LNCX
CTGTTTTGACCTCNNTAGAAGANACCGGGACCGATCCAGCCTCCGGACTCTAGCGTTTAAACTTAAGCTT
GGTACCGAGCTCGGATCCACCATGTCCAAGGGACCTGCAGTTGGTATTGATCTTGGCACCACCTACTCTT
GTGTGGGTGTTTTCCAGCACGGAAAAGTCGAGATAATTGCCAATGATCAGGGAAACCGAACCACTCCAAG
CTATGTCGCCTTTACGGACACTGAACGGTTGATCGGTGATGCCGCAAAGAATCAAGTTGCAATGAACCCC
ACCAACACAGTTTTTGATGCCAAACGTCTGATTGGACGCAGATTTGATGATGCTGTTGTCCAGTCTGATA
TGAAACATTGGCCCTTTATGGTGGTGAATGATGCTGGCAGGCCCAAGGTCCAAGTAGAATACAAGGGAGA
GACCAAAAGCTTCTATCCAGAGGAGGTGTCTTCTATGGTTCTGACAAAGATGAAGGAAATTGCAGAAGCC
TACCTTGGGAAGACTGTTACCAATGCTGTGGTCACAGTGCCAGCTTACTTTAATGACTCTCAGCGTCAGG
CTACCAAAGATGCTGGAACTATTGCTGGTCTCAATGTACTTAGAATTATTAATGAGCCAACTGCTGCTGC
TATTGCTTACGGCTT
